Addgene plasmid #239083: pccGFP-MalE-neg-1E11
Purpose: Negative control for liquid MalE complementation assay
Depositing lab: Alessandro Senes. Depositing organization: University of Wisconsin, Madison. Publication: High-throughput discovery of transmembrane helix dimers from human single-pass membrane proteins with TOXGREEN sort-seq. Anderson SM, Choi J, Cushman EM, Leander M, Raman S, Senes A. bioRxiv 2025.04.22.650048 10.1101/2025.04.22.650048.
Backbone
  Vector backbone: pccGFPKAN
  Backbone size w/o insert (bp): 7375
  Total vector size (bp): 7426
  Vector type: Bacterial Expression
Growth in bacteria
  Bacterial resistance: Ampicillin, 100 μg/mL
  Growth temperature: 37°C
  Growth strain: DH5alpha
  Copy number: High Copy
Gene/Insert
  Gene/Insert name: Transmembrane domain of CEA20
  Species: H. sapiens (human)
  Insert size (bp): 51
  Mutation: Changed Alanine 457 to Phenylalanine, and deleted amino acids 451-454
  Tag / fusion protein: ToxR (N terminal on backbone); MBP (C terminal on backbone)
  Cloning method: Restriction Enzyme; 5′ cloning site NheI (not destroyed); 3′ cloning site BamHI (destroyed during cloning)
  Sequencing primers: 5′ acggttgaagaagagatggctcgc
Terms and licenses: Academic/Nonprofit Terms; Industry Terms: Not Available to Industry
How to cite: pccGFP-MalE-neg-1E11 was a gift from Alessandro Senes (Addgene plasmid # 239083 ; http://n2t.net/addgene:239083 ; RRID:Addgene_239083)
