[The description below was written by a language model from this plasmid's Addgene catalogue record and pLannotate feature annotations shown in this document.]
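Description:
pccGFP-MalE-neg-1E11 is a bacterial expression plasmid built on the pccGFPKAN backbone for the TOXGREEN family of assays, which report the self-association of transmembrane helices in the E. coli inner membrane. It replicates from a high-copy ColE1/pUC-type origin, with pBR322-derived bom and rop elements also annotated, and is selected with ampicillin through a bla (AmpR) cassette driven by its own promoter.

The payload is a chimeric protein in which the cytoplasmic DNA-binding domain of the Vibrio cholerae transcriptional activator ToxR is fused at its C-terminus to a short transmembrane segment, followed by maltose binding protein (MBP). Here the 51 bp insert, cloned between NheI and BamHI, encodes a variant of the human CEA20 transmembrane domain carrying an Ala457Phe substitution and a deletion of residues 451–454. On the opposite strand sits a superfolder GFP reporter flanked by rrnB terminators. A small fragment annotated as zot, a gene neighbouring the cholera toxin locus, lies upstream of it and probably marks the ToxR-responsive ctx promoter region, although the feature table does not label that promoter explicitly. In this system, helix-driven dimerisation of ToxR activates GFP expression.

The record lists the plasmid as a negative control for the liquid MalE complementation assay. That assay generally tests whether the chimera inserts correctly, placing MBP in the periplasm so that malE-deficient cells can grow on maltose. This suggests the truncated segment fails to insert properly, though the record does not say so. The sequenced record is 6,895 nt, shorter than the 7,426 bp catalogue size, and the reason for the difference is not explained.
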