Features (pLannotate 1.2.2; 16 found; start..end, strand, type, name):
      1..589     +  rep_origin     ori: high-copy-number ColE1/pMB1/pBR322/pUC origin of replication
    775..915     -  misc_feature   bom: basis of mobility region from pBR322
   1017..1208    -  CDS            rop: Rop protein, which maintains plasmids at low copy number; rop
   1225..1605    +  CDS            YPB1_ECOLX: Protein predicted: Swiss-Prot protein existence level 4. From Escherichia coli.
   1790..1817    -  terminator     rrnB T2 terminator: transcription terminator T2 from the E. coli rrnB gene
   1909..1995    -  terminator     rrnB T1 terminator: Escherichia coli rrnB; transcription terminator T1 from the E. coli rrnB gene
   1997..2112    -  ncRNA          5S rRNA: Accession: RF00001 - 5S ribosomal RNA
   2433..3146    -  CDS            Superfolder GFP: Superfolder GFP is a basic (constitutively fluorescent) green fluorescent protein published in 2005, derived from Aequorea victoria. It is reported to be a very rapidly-maturing weak dimer.
   3147..3175    -  promoter       cat promoter (fragment): promoter of the E. coli cat gene encoding chloramphenicol acetyltransferase
   3326..3388    -  CDS            zot (fragment): ZOT_VIBCH - Experimental evidence at protein level: Swiss-Prot protein existence level 1. Increases the permeability of the small intestine mucosa by affecting the structure of intercellular tight junctions (zonula occludens). From Vibrio cholerae serotype O1 (strain ATCC 39315 / El Tor Inaba N16961).
   3507..3593    -  terminator     rrnB T1 terminator: Escherichia coli rrnB; transcription terminator T1 from the E. coli rrnB gene
   3944..4591    +  CDS            toxR (fragment): TOXR_VIBCH - Protein predicted: Swiss-Prot protein existence level 4. This transcription activator controls cholera toxin, pilus colonization factor and outer membrane protein expression in V.cholerae. It binds to the 5'-TTTTGAT-3' tandemly repeated DNA sequence in the cholera toxin promoter region. ToxS interacts with the C-terminal periplasmic domain of ToxR, stimulating its activity. It activates transcription at the promoters for tcpI and tcpA and this is presumably via ToxT. From Vibrio cholerae serotype O1 (strain ATCC 39315 / El Tor Inaba N16961).
   4598..5695    +  CDS            MBP: maltose binding protein from E. coli; malE (mutated); This version of the gene does not encode a signal sequence, so MBP will remain in the cytosol.
   5696..5715    +  misc_feature   MCS (fragment): pUC18/19 multiple cloning site
   5760..5864    +  promoter       AmpR promoter: bla
   5865..6725    +  CDS            AmpR: β-lactamase; bla; confers resistance to ampicillin, carbenicillin, and related antibiotics
>Addgene plasmid #239083 | pccGFP-MalE-neg-1E11 | addgene full sequence | sequence record 474386 | Addgene NGS Result
TTGAGATCCTTTTTTTCTGCGCGTAATCTGCTGCTTGCAAACAAAAAAACCACCGCTACCAGCGGTGGTT
TGTTTGCCGGATCAAGAGCTACCAACTCTTTTTCCGAAGGTAACTGGCTTCAGCAGAGCGCAGATACCAA
ATACTGTCCTTCTAGTGTAGCCGTAGTTAGGCCACCACTTCAAGAACTCTGTAGCACCGCCTACATACCT
CGCTCTGCTAATCCTGTTACCAGTGGCTGCTGCCAGTGGCGATAAGTCGTGTCTTACCGGGTTGGACTCA
AGACGATAGTTACCGGATAAGGCGCAGCGGTCGGGCTGAACGGGGGGTTCGTGCACACAGCCCAGCTTGG
AGCGAACGACCTACACCGAACTGAGATACCTACAGCGTGAGCTATGAGAAAGCGCCACGCTTCCCGAAGG
GAGAAAGGCGGACAGGTATCCGGTAAGCGGCAGGGTCGGAACAGGAGAGCGCACGAGGGAGCTTCCAGGG
GGAAACGCCTGGTATCTTTATAGTCCTGTCGGGTTTCGCCACCTCTGACTTGAGCGTCGATTTTTGTGAT
GCTCGTCAGGGGGGCGGAGCCTATGGAAAAACGCCAGCAACGCGGCCTTTTTACGGTTCCTGGCCTTTTG
CTGGCCTTTTGCTCACATGTTCTTTCCTGCGTTATCCCCTGATTCTGTGGATAACCGTATTACCGCCTTT
GAGTGAGCTGATACCGCTCGCCGCAGCCGAACGACCGAGCGCAGCGAGTCAGTGAGCGAGGAAGCGGAAG
AGCGCCTGATGCGGTATTTTCTCCTTACGCATCTGTGCGGTATTTCACACCGCATATGGTGCACTCTCAG
TACAATCTGCTCTGATGCCGCATAGTTAAGCCAGTATACACTCCGCTATCGCTACGTGACTGGGTCATGG
CTGCGCCCCGACACCCGCCAACACCCGCTGACGCGCCCTGACGGGCTTGTCTGCTCCCGGCATCCGCTTA
CAGACAAGCTGTGACCGTCTCCGGGAGCTGCATGTGTCAGAGGTTTTCACCGTCATCACCGAAACGCGCG
AGGCAGCTGCGGTAAAGCTCATCAGCGTGGTCGTGAAGCGATTCACAGATGTCTGCCTGTTCATCCGCGT
CCAGCTCGTTGAGTTTCTCCAGAAGCGTTAATGTCTGGCTTCTGATAAAGCGGGCCATGTTAAGGGCGGT
TTTTTCCTGTTTGGTCACTGATGCCTCCGTGTAAGGGGGATTTCTGTTCATGGGGGTAATGATACCGATG
AAACGAGAGAGGATGCTCACGATACGGGTTACTGATGATGAACATGCCCGGTTACTGGAACGTTGTGAGG
GTAAACAACTGGCGGTATGGATGCGGCGGGACCAGAGAAAAATCACTCAGGGTCAATGCCAGCGCTTCGT
TAATACAGATGTAGGTGTTCCACAGGGTAGCCAGCAGCATCCTGCGATGCAGATCCGGAACATAATGGTG
CAGGGCGCTGACTTCCGCGTTTCCAGACTTTACGAAACACGGAAACCGAAGACCATTCATGTTGTTGCTC
AGGTCGCAGACGTTTTGCAGCAGCAGTCGCTTCACGTTCGCTCGCGTATCGGTGATTCATTCTGCTAACC
AGTAAGGCAACCCCGCCAGCCTAGCCGGGTCCTCAACGACAGGAGCACGATCATGCGCACCCGTGGCCAG
GACCCAACGCTGCCCGACTGCTTTCCTGATGCAAAAACGAGGCTAGTTTACCGTATCTGTGGGGGGATGG
CTTGTAGATATGACGACAGGAAGAGTTTGTAGAAACGCAAAAAGGCCATCCGTCAGGATGGCCTTCTGCT
TAATTTGATGCCTGGCAGTTTATGGCGGGCGTCCTGCCCGCCACCCTCCGGGCCGTTGCTTCGCAACGTT
CAAATCCGCTCCCGGCGGATTTGTCCTACTCAGGAGAGCGTTCACCGACAAACAACAGATAAAACGAAAG
GCCCAGTCTTTCGACTGAGCCTTTCGTTTTATTTGATGCCTGGCAGTTCCCTACTCTCGCATGGGGAGAC
CCCACACTACCATCGGCGCTACGGCGTTTCACTTCTGAGTTCGGCATGGGGTCAGGTGGGACCACCGCGC
TACTGCCGCCAGGCAAATTCTGTTTTATCAGACCGCTTCTGCGTTCTGATTTAATCTGTATCAGGCTGAA
AATCTTCTCTCATCCGCCAAAACAGCCGAGATGCGCCGCGTGCGGCTGCTGGAGATGGCGGACGCGATGG
ATATGTTCTGCCAAGGGTTGGTTTGCGCATTCACAGTTCTCCGCAAGAATTGATTGGCTCCAATTCTTGG
AGTGGTGAATCCGTTAGCGAGGTGCCGCCTCGACGAATTTCTGCCATTCATCCGCTTATTATCACTTATT
CAGGCGTAGCAACCAGGCGTTTAAGGGCACCAATAACTGCCTTAAAAACTCATTTGTACAGTTCATCCAT
ACCATGCGTGATGCCCGCTGCGGTTACGAACTCCAGCAGAACCATGTGATCGCGTTTCTCGTTCGGATCT
TTAGACAGAACGCTTTGCGTGCTCAGATAGTGATTGTCTGGCAGCAGAACAGGACCATCACCGATTGGAG
TGTTTTGCTGGTAGTGATCAGCCAGCTGCACGCTGCCATCCTCCACGTTGTGGCGAATTTTAAAATTCGC
TTTAATGCCATTTTTTTGTTTATCGGCGGTGATGTAAACATTGTGGCTGTTAAAATTGTATTCCAGCTTA
TGGCCCAGGATATTGCCGTCTTCTTTAAAGTCAATGCCTTTCAGCTCAATGCGGTTTACCAGGGTATCGC
CTTCAAATTTCACTTCCGCACGCGTTTTGTACGTGCCGTCATCCTTAAAGGAAATCGTGCGTTCCTGCAC
ATAGCCTTCCGGCATGGCGGACTTGAAGAAGTCATGCTGCTTCATGTGGTCCGGATAACGAGCAAAGCAC
TGAACACCATAAGTCAGCGTCGTTACCAGAGTCGGCCAAGGTACCGGCAGTTTACCAGTAGTACAGATGA
ACTTCAGCGTCAGTTTACCATTAGTTGCGTCACCTTCACCCTCGCCACGCACGGAAAACTTATGACCGTT
GACATCACCATCCAGTTCCACCAGAATAGGGACGACACCAGTGAACAGCTCTTCGCCTTTGCCCATTTTA
GCTTCCTTAGCTCCTGAAAATCTCGTCGAAGCTCGGCGGATTTGTCCTACTCAAGCTTGCTCCCTTTGTT
TAACAGAAAAATAATTGATCAAAACAATTAAATAAGTAAATAAATTTGTATTATTTGAAATCAAAAATCA
AAAATCAAAAATCAAAAATCAAAAATCAAAAATCAAAATATACTATTTAGTCCTTTTTTATCATTTTCTG
TTTTTATCGGTAAACCCCGTTTCACTTCTAAGCTTGGCTGCAGGTCGACGGATCGATCCCCGGGAATTCC
TGGCAGTTTATGGCGGGCGTCCTGCCCGCCACCCTCCGGGCCGTTGCTTCGCAACGTTCAAATCCGCTCC
CGGCGGATTTGTCCTACTCAGGAGAGCGTTCACCGACAAACAACAGATAAAACGAAAGGCCCAGTCTTTC
GACTGAGCCTTTCGTTTTATTTGATGCCTGGGGAATTCTTGAAGACGAAAGGGCCTCGTGATACGCCTAT
TTTTATAGGTTAATGTCATGATAATAATGGTTTCTTAGGGGCGCGTTTCTTTATTAGTGGTTGCAGTCTC
GCTCATAATCGCTCCGTTTACTTCTGTTCCAAACAATTGATCCATTGAGACTCAATGGAATTACCTTGAT
GTGCAAGTGAGATATGGACAAAAAATGTAAATTCAAGGTCAAAACTCATAAAAACACTGTTTTTTGATCG
AGATTGGATTATTCTAAGTCTGCATTTTTATCAAAGAAGATAAAAAAACCAGTAAAGTCTGAGTGTTGGG
ACAGGGAGATACTGGGACATTAGATGTTCGGATTAGGACACAACTCAAAAGAGATTTCGATGAGTCATAT
TGGTACTAAATTCATTCTTGCTGAAAAATTTACCTTCGATCCCCTAAGCAATACTCTGATTGACAAAGAA
GATAGTGAAGAGATCATTCGATTAGGCAGCAACGAAAGCCGAATTCTTTGGCTGCTGGCCCAACGTCCAA
ACGAGGTGATTTCTCGCAATGATTTGCATGACTTTGTTTGGCGAGAGCAAGGTTTTGAAGTCGATGATTC
CAGCTTAACCCAAGCCATTTCGACTCTGCGCAAAATGCTCAAAGATTCGACAAAGTCCCCACAATACGTC
AAAACGGTTCCGAAGCGCGGTTACCAATTGATCGCCCGAGTGGAAACGGTTGAAGAAGAGATGGCTCGCG
AAAACGAAGCTGCTCATGACATCTCTCAGCCAGAATCTGTCAATGAATACGCAGAATCAAGCAGTGTGCC
TTCATCAGCCACTGTAGTGAACACACCGCAGCCAGCCAATGTCGTGGCGAATAAATCGGCTCCAAACTTG
GGGAATCGAGCTAGCATTCTGTTTGTGATTGCGGTGGCGAGCGAACTGGGCTATTTTCTGTGCATTTTGA
TCCTGATCAACCCAAGCCAATCCAGCTTTAAACCCCTAACGGATATCAAAATCGAAGAAGGTAAACTGGT
AATCTGGATTAACGGCGATAAAGGCTATAACGGTCTCGCTGAAGTCGGTAAGAAATTCGAGAAAGATACC
GGAATTAAAGTCACCGTTGAGCATCCGGATAAACTGGAAGAGAAATTCCCACAGGTTGCGGCAACTGGCG
ATGGCCCTGACATTATCTTCTGGGCACACGACCGCTTTGGTGGCTACGCTCAATCTGGCCTGTTGGCTGA
AATCACCCCGGACAAAGCGTTCCAGGACAAGCTGTATCCGTTTACCTGGGATGCCGTACGTTACAACGGC
AAGCTGATTGCTTACCCGATCGCTGTTGAAGCGTTATCGCTGATTTATAACAAAGATCTGCTGCCGAACC
CGCCAAAAACCTGGGAAGAGATCCCGGCGCTGGATAAAGAACTGAAAGCGAAAGGTAAGAGCGCGCTGAT
GTTCAACCTGCAAGAACCGTACTTCACCTGGCCGCTGATTGCTGCTGACGGGGGTTATGCGTTCAAGTAT
GAAAACGGCAAGTACGACATTAAAGACGTGGGCGTGGATAACGCTGGCGCGAAAGCGGGTCTGACCTTCC
TGGTTGACCTGATTAAAAACAAACACATGAATGCAGACACCGATTACTCCATCGCAGAAGCTGCCTTTAA
TAAAGGCGAAACAGCGATGACCATCAACGGCCCGTGGGCATGGTCCAACATCGACACCAGCAAAGTGAAT
TATGGTGTAACGGTACTGCCGACCTTCAAGGGTCAACCATCCAAACCGTTCGTTGGCGTGCTGAGCGCAG
GTATTAACGCCGCCAGTCCGAACAAAGAGCTGGCGAAAGAGTTCCTCGAAAACTATCTGCTGACTGATGA
AGGTCTGGAAGCGGTTAATAAAGACAAACCGCTGGGTGCCGTAGCGCTGAAGTCTTACGAGGAAGAGTTG
GCGAAAGATCCACGTATTGCCGCCACCATGGAAAACGCCCAGAAAGGTGAAATCATGCCGAACATCCCGC
AGATGTCCGCTTTCTGGTATGCCGTGCGTACTGCGGTGATCAACGCCGCCAGCGGTCGTCAGACTGTCGA
TGAAGCCCTGAAAGACGCGCAGACTAATTCGAGCTCGGTACCCGGCCGGGGATCTTAATCTAGCAGGTGG
CACTTTTCGGGGAAATGTGCGCGGAACCCCTATTTGTTTATTTTTCTAAATACATTCAAATATGTATCCG
CTCATGAGACAATAACCCTGATAAATGCTTCAATAATATTGAAAAAGGAAGAGTATGAGTATTCAACATT
TCCGTGTCGCCCTTATTCCCTTTTTTGCGGCATTTTGCCTTCCTGTTTTTGCTCACCCAGAAACGCTGGT
GAAAGTAAAAGATGCTGAAGATCAGTTGGGTGCACGAGTGGGTTACATCGAACTGGATCTCAACAGCGGT
AAGATCCTTGAGAGTTTTCGCCCCGAAGAACGTTTTCCAATGATGAGCACTTTTAAAGTTCTGCTATGTG
GCGCGGTATTATCCCGTGTTGACGCCGGGCAAGAGCAACTCGGTCGCCGCATACACTATTCTCAGAATGA
CTTGGTTGAGTACTCACCAGTCACAGAAAAGCATCTTACGGATGGCATGACAGTAAGAGAATTATGCAGT
GCTGCCATAACCATGAGTGATAACACTGCGGCCAACTTACTTCTGACAACGATCGGAGGACCGAAGGAGC
TAACCGCTTTTTTGCACAACATGGGGGATCATGTAACTCGCCTTGATCGTTGGGAACCGGAGCTGAATGA
AGCCATACCAAACGACGAGCGTGACACCACGATGCCTGCAGCAATGGCAACAACGTTGCGCAAACTATTA
ACTGGCGAACTACTTACTCTAGCTTCCCGGCAACAATTAATAGACTGGATGGAGGCGGATAAAGTTGCAG
GACCACTTCTGCGCTCGGCCCTTCCGGCTGGCTGGTTTATTGCTGATAAATCTGGAGCCGGTGAGCGTGG
GTCTCGCGGTATCATTGCAGCACTGGGGCCAGATGGTAAGCCCTCCCGTATCGTAGTTATCTACACGACG
GGGAGTCAGGCAACTATGGATGAACGAAATAGACAGATCGCTGAGATAGGTGCCTCACTGATTAAGCATT
GGTAACTGTCAGACCAAGTTTACTCATATATACTTTAGATTGATTTAAAACTTCATTTTTAATTTAAAAG
GATCTAGGTGAAGATCCTTTTTGATAATCTCATGACCAAAATCCCTTAACGTGAGTTTTCGTTCCACTGA
GCGTCAGACCCCGTAGAAAAGATCAAAGGATCTTC
